>Addgene plasmid #166742 | Venus-BimEL-4E-pEGFP-C1 | addgene full sequence | sequence record 329002 | Addgene NGS Result
ACCGTATTACCGCCATGCATTAGTTATTAATAGTAATCAATTACGGGGTCATTAGTTCATAGCCCATATA
TGGAGTTCCGCGTTACATAACTTACGGTAAATGGCCCGCCTGGCTGACCGCCCAACGACCCCCGCCCATT
GACGTCAATAATGACGTATGTTCCCATAGTAACGCCAATAGGGACTTTCCATTGACGTCAATGGGTGGAG
TATTTACGGTAAACTGCCCACTTGGCAGTACATCAAGTGTATCATATGCCAAGTACGCCCCCTATTGACG
TCAATGACGGTAAATGGCCCGCCTGGCATTATGCCCAGTACATGACCTTATGGGACTTTCCTACTTGGCA
GTACATCTACGTATTAGTCATCGCTATTACCATGGTGATGCGGTTTTGGCAGTACATCAATGGGCGTGGA
TAGCGGTTTGACTCACGGGGATTTCCAAGTCTCCACCCCATTGACGTCAATGGGAGTTTGTTTTGGCACC
AAAATCAACGGGACTTTCCAAAATGTCGTAACAACTCCGCCCCATTGACGCAAATGGGCGGTAGGCGTGT
ACGGTGGGAGGTCTATATAAGCAGAGCTGGTTTAGTGAACCGTCAGATCCGCTAGCGCTACCGGTCGCCA
CCATGGTGAGCAAGGGCGAGGAGCTGTTCACCGGGGTGGTGCCCATCCTGGTCGAGCTGGACGGCGACGT
AAACGGCCACAAGTTCAGCGTGTCCGGCGAGGGCGAGGGCGATGCCACCTACGGCAAGCTGACCCTGAAG
CTGATCTGCACCACCGGCAAGCTGCCCGTGCCCTGGCCCACCCTCGTGACCACCCTGGGCTACGGCCTGC
AGTGCTTCGCCCGCTACCCCGACCACATGAAGCAGCACGACTTCTTCAAGTCCGCCATGCCCGAAGGCTA
CGTCCAGGAGCGCACCATCTTCTTCAAGGACGACGGCAACTACAAGACCCGCGCCGAGGTGAAGTTCGAG
GGCGACACCCTGGTGAACCGCATCGAGCTGAAGGGCATCGACTTCAAGGAGGACGGCAACATCCTGGGGC
ACAAGCTGGAGTACAACTACAACAGCCACAACGTCTATATCACCGCCGACAAGCAGAAGAACGGCATCAA
GGCCAACTTCAAGATCCGCCACAACATCGAGGACGGCGGCGTGCAGCTCGCCGACCACTACCAGCAGAAC
ACCCCCATCGGCGACGGCCCCGTGCTGCTGCCCGACAACCACTACCTGAGCTACCAGTCCGCCCTGAGCA
AAGACCCCAACGAGAAGCGCGATCACATGGTCCTGCTGGAACGCGTGACCGCCGCCGGGATCACTCTCGG
CATGGACGAGCTGTACAAGGGAGGCTCCATGGCCAAGCAACCTTCTGATGTAAGTTCTGAGTGTGACAGA
GAAGGTGGACAATTGCAGCCTGCTGAGAGGCCTCCCCAGCTCAGGCCTGGGGCCCCTACCTCCCTACAGA
CAGAACCGCAAGGTAATCCCGACGGCGAAGGGGACCGCTGCCCCCACGGCAGCCCTCAGGGCCCGCTGGC
CCCACCGGCCAGCCCTGGCCCTTTTGCTACCAGATCCCCACTTTTCATCTTTGTGAGAAGATCTTCTCTG
CTGTCCCGGTCCTCCAGTGGGTATTTCTCTTTTGACACAGACAGGAGCCCGGCACCCATGAGTTGTGACA
AGTCAACACAAACCCCAAGTCCTCCTTGCCAGGCCTTCAACCACTATCTCAGTGCAATGGCTTCCATACG
ACAGTCTCAGGAGGAACCTGAAGATCTGCGCCCGGAGATACGGGAAGCACAGGAGGAGCGGCGGGAAGGA
GACGAGGAGAACGAAACTTACACAAGGAGGGTGTTTGCAAATGATTACCGCGAGGCTGAAGACCACCCTC
AAATGGTTATCTTACAACTGTTACGCTTTATCTTCCGTCTGGTATGGAGAAGGCATTAACTCGAGCTCAA
GCTTCGAATTCTGCAGTCGACGGTACCGCGGGCCCGGGATCCACCGGATCTAGATAACTGATCATAATCA
GCCATACCACATTTGTAGAGGTTTTACTTGCTTTAAAAAACCTCCCACACCTCCCCCTGAACCTGAAACA
TAAAATGAATGCAATTGTTGTTGTTAACTTGTTTATTGCAGCTTATAATGGTTACAAATAAAGCAATAGC
ATCACAAATTTCACAAATAAAGCATTTTTTTCACTGCATTCTAGTTGTGGTTTGTCCAAACTCATCAATG
TATCTTAAGGCGTAAATTGTAAGCGTTAATATTTTGTTAAAATTCGCGTTAAATTTTTGTTAAATCAGCT
CATTTTTTAACCAATAGGCCGAAATCGGCAAAATCCCTTATAAATCAAAAGAATAGACCGAGATAGGGT
[37 nt withheld, positions 2380-2416]
AAAGAACGTGGACTCCAACGTCAAAGG
[49 nt withheld, positions 2444-2492]
T
[91 nt withheld, positions 2494-2584]
G
[124 nt withheld, positions 2586-2709]
CAGGTGGCACTTTTCGGGGAAATGTGCGCGGAACCCCTATTTGTTTATTTTTCTAAATACATTCAAATAT
GTATCCGCTCATGAGACAATAACCCTGATAAATGCTTCAATAATATTGAAAAAGGAAGAGTCCTGAGGCG
GAAAGAACCAGCTGTGGAATGTGTGTCAGTTAGGGTGTGGAAAGTCCCCAGGCTCCCCAGCAGGCAGAAG
TATGCAAAGCATGCATCTCAATTAGTCAGCAACCAGGTGTGGAAAGTCCCCAGGCTCCCCAGCAGGCAGA
AGTATGCAAAGCATGCATCTCAATTAGTCAGCAACCATAGTCCCGCCCCTAACTCCGCCCATCCCGCCCC
TAACTCCGCCCAGTTCCGCCCATTCTCCGCCCCATGGCTGACTAATTTTTTTTATTTATGCAGAGGCCGA
GGCCGCCTCGGCCTCTGAGCTATTCCAGAAGTAGTGAGGAGGCTTTTTTGGAGGCCTAGGCTTTTGCAAA
GATCGATCAAGAGACAGGATGAGGATCGTTTCGCATGATTGAACAAGATGGATTGCACGCAGGTTCTCCG
GCCGCTTGGGTGGAGAGGCTATTCGGCTATGACTGGGCACAACAGACAATCGGCTGCTCTGATGCCGCCG
TGTTCCGGCTGTCAGCGCAGGGGCGCCCGGTTCTTTTTGTCAAGACCGACCTGTCCGGTGCCCTGAATGA
ACTGCAAGACGAGGCAGCGCGGCTATCGTGGCTGGCCACGACGGGCGTTCCTTGCGCAGCTGTGCTCGAC
GTTGTCACTGAAGCGGGAAGGGACTGGCTGCTATTGGGCGAAGTGCCGGGGCAGGATCTCCTGTCATCTC
ACCTTGCTCCTGCCGAGAAAGTATCCATCATGGCTGATGCAATGCGGCGGCTGCATACGCTTGATCCGGC
TACCTGCCCATTCGACCACCAAGCGAAACATCGCATCGAGCGAGCACGTACTCGGATGGAAGCCGGTCTT
GTCGATCAGGATGATCTGGACGAAGAGCATCAGGGGCTCGCGCCAGCCGAACTGTTCGCCAGGCTCAAGG
CGAGCATGCCCGACGGCGAGGATCTCGTCGTGACCCATGGCGATGCCTGCTTGCCGAATATCATGGTGGA
AAATGGCCGCTTTTCTGGATTCATCGACTGTGGCCGGCTGGGTGTGGCGGACCGCTATCAGGACATAGCG
TTGGCTACCCGTGATATTGCTGAAGAGCTTGGCGGCGAATGGGCTGACCGCTTCCTCGTGCTTTACGGTA
TCGCCGCTCCCGATTCGCAGCGCATCGCCTTCTATCGCCTTCTTGACGAGTTCTTCTGAGCGGGACTCTG
GGGTTCGAAATGACCGACCAAGCGACGCCCAACCTGCCATCACGAGATTTCGATTCCACCGCCGCCTTCT
ATGAAAGGTTGGGCTTCGGAATCGTTTTCCGGGACGCCGGCTGGATGATCCTCCAGCGCGGGGATCTCAT
GCTGGAGTTCTTCGCCCACCCTAGGGGGAGGCTAACTGAAACACGGAAGGAGACAATACCGGAAGGAACC
CGCGCTATGACGGCAATAAAAAGACAGAATAAAACGCACGGTGTTGGGTCGTTTGTTCATAAACGCGGGG
TTCGGTCCCAGGGCTGGCACTCTGTCGATACCCCACCGAGACCCCATTGGGGCCAATACGCCCGCGTTTC
TTCCTTTTCCCCACCCCACCCCCCAAGTTCGGGTGAAGGCCCAGGGCTCGCAGCCAACGTCGGGGCGGCA
GGCCCTGCCATAGCCTCAGGTTACTCATATATACTTTAGATTGATTTAAAACTTCATTTTTAATTTAAAA
GGATCTAGGTGAAGATCCTTTTTGATAATCTCATGACCAAAATCCCTTAACGTGAGTTTTCGTTCCACTG
AGCGTCAGACCCCGTAGAAAAGATCAAAGGATCTTCTTGAGATCCTTTTTTTCTGCGCGTAATCTGCTGC
TTGCAAACAAAAAAACCACCGCTACCAGCGGTGGTTTGTTTGCCGGATCAAGAGCTACCAACTCTTTTTC
CGAAGGTAACTGGCTTCAGCAGAGCGCAGATACCAAATACTGTTCTTCTAGTGTAGCCGTAGTTAGGCCA
CCACTTCAAGAACTCTGTATCACCGCCTACATACCTCGCTCTGCTAATCCTGTTACCAGTGGCTGCTGCC
AGTGGCGATAAGTCGTGTCTTACCGGGTTGGACTCAAGACGATAGTTACCGGATAAGGCGCAGCGGTCGG
GCTGAACGGGGGGTTCGTGCACACAGCCCAGCTTGGAGCGAACGACCTACACCGAACTGAGATACCTACA
GCGTGAGCTATGAGAAAGCGCCACGCTTCCCGAAGGGAGAAAGGCGGACAGGTATCCGGTAAGCGGCAGG
GTCGGAACAGGAGAGCGCACGAGGGAGCTTCCAGGGGGAAACGCCTGGTATCTTTATAGTCCTGTCGGGT
TTCGCCACCTCTGACTTGAGCGTCGATTTTTGTGATGCTCGTCAGGGGGGCGGAGCCTATGGAAAAACGC
CAGCAACGCGGCCTTTTTACGGTTCCTGGCCTTTTGCTGGCCTTTTGCTCACATGTTCTTTCCTGCGTTA
TCCCCTGATTCTGTGGATA
Features (pLannotate 1.2.2; 15 found; start..end, strand, type, name):
     81..384     +  enhancer       CMV enhancer: human cytomegalovirus immediate early enhancer
    385..588     +  promoter       CMV promoter: human cytomegalovirus (CMV) immediate early promoter
    633..1349    +  CDS            Venus: Venus is a basic (constitutively fluorescent) yellow fluorescent protein published in 2002, derived from Aequorea victoria. It is reported to be a rapidly-maturing weak dimer with moderate acid sensitivity.
   1359..1946    +  CDS            Bcl2l11: B2L11_MOUSE - Also known as Bim. Experimental evidence at protein level: Swiss-Prot protein existence level 1. Induces apoptosis and anoikis. The isoforms vary in cytotoxicity with isoform BimS being the most potent and isoform BimEL being the least potent. From Mus musculus (Mouse).
   1950..2002    +  misc_feature   MCS: multiple cloning site
   2019..2103    +  CDS            large T antigen (fragment): large T antigen from SV40 (simian virus 40)
   2126..2247    +  polyA_signal   SV40 poly(A) signal: SV40 polyadenylation signal
   2281..2709    -  rep_origin     f1 ori (sequence partly withheld): f1 bacteriophage origin of replication; arrow indicates direction of (+) strand synthesis
   2736..2840    +  promoter       AmpR promoter: bla
   2842..3199    +  promoter       SV40 promoter: SV40 enhancer and early promoter
   3234..4028    +  CDS            NeoR/KanR: aminoglycoside phosphotransferase from Tn5; aph(3')-II (or nptII); confers resistance to neomycin, kanamycin, and G418 (Geneticin®)
   4049..4201    +  CDS            ble (fragment): BLE_KLEPN - Experimental evidence at protein level: Swiss-Prot protein existence level 1. Binding protein with a strong affinity to the bleomycin family of antibiotics. Binds to CL990; an antimitotic-antibiotic compound. From Klebsiella pneumoniae.
   4260..4307    +  polyA_signal   HSV TK poly(A) signal: herpes simplex virus thymidine kinase polyadenylation signal (Cole and Stacy, 1985)
   4398..4414    -  polyA_signal   bGH poly(A) signal (fragment): bovine growth hormone polyadenylation signal
   4636..5224    +  rep_origin     ori: high-copy-number ColE1/pMB1/pBR322/pUC origin of replication
