[The description below was written by a language model from this plasmid's Addgene catalogue record and pLannotate feature annotations shown in this document.]
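Description:
Venus-BimEL-4E-pEGFP-C1 is a mammalian expression plasmid of about 5.3 kb built on the pEGFP-C1 backbone, in which the original fluorescent protein position is occupied by the yellow fluorescent protein Venus. It is propagated in E. coli at high copy from a ColE1/pUC-type origin and also carries an f1 phage origin. A single NeoR/KanR (Tn5 aminoglycoside phosphotransferase) gene serves both hosts. A bacterial bla-type promoter drives it for kanamycin selection, and the adjacent SV40 enhancer/early promoter drives it for G418 selection of transfected mammalian cells, with an HSV TK polyadenylation signal downstream. The short large T antigen, ble and bGH poly(A) fragments in the annotation look like backbone remnants rather than functional parts.

The payload is a single fusion open reading frame under the human CMV immediate-early enhancer and promoter, terminated by the SV40 poly(A) signal. Venus sits at the N-terminus and is joined through a three-residue flexible linker to mouse BimEL, the longest isoform of the BH3-only pro-apoptotic protein Bcl2l11. According to the depositor, this Venus carries an F224R substitution to make it monomeric. The "4E" designation refers to replacement of the four conserved hydrophobic positions of the BH3 region with glutamic acid (I146E, L150E, I153E, F157E), which is intended to disrupt binding to anti-apoptotic Bcl-2 family proteins.

Transfection yields the fluorescent "VBimEL-4E" protein in live cells. The associated work examines how Bim engages Bcl-XL and Bcl-2 and resists displacement by BH3-mimetic drugs. The record does not state the restriction sites used for cloning.
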