Addgene plasmid #166742: Venus-BimEL-4E-pEGFP-C1
Purpose: Express Venus fused to the N-terminus of the Bcl-2 family protein, BimEL with mutation in BH3 domain to disrupt binding anti-apoptotic proteins
Depositing lab: David Andrews. Depositing organization: Sunnybrook Research Institute. Publication: Bim escapes displacement by BH3-mimetic anti-cancer drugs by double-bolt locking both Bcl-XL and Bcl-2. Liu Q, Osterlund EJ, Chi X, Pogmore J, Leber B, Andrews DW. Elife. 2019 Mar 12;8. pii: 37689. doi: 10.7554/eLife.37689. PubMed 30860026.
Backbone
  Vector backbone: pEGFP-C1
  Vector type: Mammalian Expression
  Selectable markers: Neomycin (select with G418)
Growth in bacteria
  Bacterial resistance: Kanamycin, 50 μg/mL
  Growth temperature: 37°C
  Growth strain: DH5alpha
  Copy number: High Copy
Gene/Insert
  Gene/Insert name: BimEL-4E (alt name: Bcl2 like protein 11 (BCL2L11), isoform BimEL)
  Species: M. musculus (mouse)
  Mutation: 4 hydrophobic residues in the BH3 region mutated to glutamic acid: I146E, L150E, I153E, F157E.
  Entrez Gene: Bcl2l11 (a.k.a. 1500006F24Rik, Bim, Bod, bcl2-L-11)
  Promoter: CMV
  Tag / fusion protein: Venus (N terminal on backbone)
  Cloning method: Restriction Enzyme; 5′ cloning site Unknown (unknown if destroyed); 3′ cloning site Unknown (unknown if destroyed)
  Sequencing primers: 5′ TGACGCAAATGGGCGGTAGG; 3′ TCGCCCTTTGACGTTGGAGTCCAC
Resource information
  A portion of this plasmid was derived from a plasmid made by: BimEL sequence aligns with Mus musculus BCL2-like 11 (apoptosis facilitator) (Bcl2l11), transcript variant X3, mRNA NCBI Reference Sequence: XM_006498616.4.
Terms and licenses: Academic/Nonprofit Terms; Industry Terms: Not Available to Industry
Depositor comments: Transfection of this plasmid will express "VBimEL-4E" (Venus fused to the N-terminus of the BH3-only protein, BimEL-4E) in live cells. There is a 3 amino acid flexible linker between Venus and BimEL-4E proteins. BH3 region has hydrophobic positions H1-H4 mutated to glutamic acid (E), refered to as "BH3-4E" mutation, BH3 mutations: I146E, L150E, I153E, F157E. When compared with EYFP, Venus fluorophore contains the following mutations: F46L, F64L, M153T, V163A and S175G. This Venus protein contains an F224R mutation to make it monomeric.
How to cite: Venus-BimEL-4E-pEGFP-C1 was a gift from David Andrews (Addgene plasmid # 166742 ; http://n2t.net/addgene:166742 ; RRID:Addgene_166742)
