>Addgene plasmid #166742 | Venus-BimEL-4E-pEGFP-C1 | depositor partial sequence | sequence record 323677 | Full length BimEL protein with BH3 region that has hydrophobic positions H1-H4 mutated to glutamic acid (E).
ATGGCCAAGCAACCTTCTGATGTAAGTTCTGAGTGTGACAGAGAAGGTGGACAATTGCAGCCTGCTGAGA
GGCCTCCCCAGCTCAGGCCTGGGGCCCCTACCTCCCTACAGACAGAACCGCAAGGTAATCCCGACGGCGA
AGGGGACCGCTGCCCCCACGGCAGCCCTCAGGGCCCGCTGGCCCCACCGGCCAGCCCTGGCCCTTTTGCT
ACCAGATCCCCACTTTTCATCTTTGTGAGAAGATCTTCTCTGCTGTCCCGGTCCTCCAGTGGGTATTTCT
CTTTTGACACAGACAGGAGCCCGGCACCCATGAGTTGTGACAAGTCAACACAAACCCCAAGTCCTCCTTG
CCAGGCCTTCAACCACTATCTCAGTGCAATGGCTTCCATACGACAGTCTCAGGAGGAACCTGAAGATCTG
CGCCCGGAGATACGGGAAGCACAGGAGGAGCGGCGGGAAGGAGACGAGGAGAACGAAACTTACACAAGGA
GGGTGTTTGCAAATGATTACCGCGAGGCTGAAGACCACCCTCAAATGGTTATCTTACAACTGTTACGCTT
TATCTTCCGTCTGGTATGGAGAAGGCATTAA
