>Addgene plasmid #166742 | Venus-BimEL-4E-pEGFP-C1 | depositor partial sequence | sequence record 323678 | Venus
ATGGTGAGCAAGGGCGAGGAGCTGTTCACCGGGGTGGTGCCCATCCTGGTCGAGCTGGACGGCGACGTAA
ACGGCCACAAGTTCAGCGTGTCCGGCGAGGGCGAGGGCGATGCCACCTACGGCAAGCTGACCCTGAAGCT
GATCTGCACCACCGGCAAGCTGCCCGTGCCCTGGCCCACCCTCGTGACCACCCTGGGCTACGGCCTGCAG
TGCTTCGCCCGCTACCCCGACCACATGAAGCAGCACGACTTCTTCAAGTCCGCCATGCCCGAAGGCTACG
TCCAGGAGCGCACCATCTTCTTCAAGGACGACGGCAACTACAAGACCCGCGCCGAGGTGAAGTTCGAGGG
CGACACCCTGGTGAACCGCATCGAGCTGAAGGGCATCGACTTCAAGGAGGACGGCAACATCCTGGGGCAC
AAGCTGGAGTACAACTACAACAGCCACAACGTCTATATCACCGCCGACAAGCAGAAGAACGGCATCAAGG
CCAACTTCAAGATCCGCCACAACATCGAGGACGGCGGCGTGCAGCTCGCCGACCACTACCAGCAGAACAC
CCCCATCGGCGACGGCCCCGTGCTGCTGCCCGACAACCACTACCTGAGCTACCAGTCCGCCCTGAGCAAA
GACCCCAACGAGAAGCGCGATCACATGGTCCTGCTGGAACGCGTGACCGCCGCCGGGATCACTCTCGGCA
TGGACGAGCTGTACAAGG
